>Addgene plasmid #197404 | pAC10 | addgene full sequence | sequence record 388851 | Addgene NGS Result
GCGTGTTTTAGTCGCATAAAGTAGAATACTTGCGACTAGAACCGGAGACATTACGCCATGAACAAGAGCG
CCGCCGCTGGCCTGCTGGGCTATGCCCGCGTCAGCACCGACGACCAGGACTTGACCAACCAACGGGCCGA
ACTGCACGCGGCCGGCTGCACCAAGCTGTTTTCCGAGAAGATCACCGGCACCAGGCGCGACCGCCCGGAG
CTGGCCAGGATGCTTGACCACCTACGCCCTGGCGACGTTGTGACAGTGACCAGGCTAGACCGCCTGGCCC
GCAGCACCCGCGACCTACTGGACATTGCCGAGCGCATCCAGGAGGCCGGCGCGGGCCTGCGTAGCCTGGC
AGAGCCGTGGGCCGACACCACCACGCCGGCCGGCCGCATGGTGTTGACCGTGTTCGCCGGCATTGCCGAG
TTCGAGCGTTCCCTAATCATCGACCGCACCCGGAGCGGGCGCGAGGCCGCCAAGGCCCGAGGCGTGAAGT
TTGGCCCCCGCCCTACCCTCACCCCGGCACAGATCGCGCACGCCCGCGAGCTGATCGACCAGGAAGGCCG
CACCGTGAAAGAGGCGGCTGCACTGCTTGGCGTGCATCGCTCGACCCTGTACCGCGCACTTGAGCGCAGC
GAGGAAGTGACGCCCACCGAGGCCAGGCGGCGCGGTGCCTTCCGTGAGGACGCATTGACCGAGGCCGACG
CCCTGGCGGCCGCCGAGAATGAACGCCAAGAGGAACAAGCATGAAACCGCACCAGGACGGCCAGGACGAA
CCGTTTTTCATTACCGAAGAGATCGAGGCGGAGATGATCGCGGCCGGGTACGTGTTCGAGCCGCCCGCGC
ACGTCTCAACCGTGCGGCTGCATGAAATCCTGGCCGGTTTGTCTGATGCCAAGCTGGCGGCCTGGCCGGC
CAGCTTGGCCGCTGAAGAAACCGAGCGCCGCCGTCTAAAAAGGTGATGTGTATTTGAGTAAAACAGCTTG
CGTCATGCGGTCGCTGCGTATATGATGCGATGAGTAAATAAACAAATACGCAAGGGGAACGCATGAAGGT
TATCGCTGTACTTAACCAGAAAGGCGGGTCAGGCAAGACGACCATCGCAACCCATCTAGCCCGCGCCCTG
CAACTCGCCGGGGCCGATGTTCTGTTAGTCGATTCCGATCCCCAGGGCAGTGCCCGCGATTGGGCGGCCG
TGCGGGAAGATCAACCGCTAACCGTTGTCGGCATCGACCGCCCGACGATTGACCGCGACGTGAAGGCCAT
CGGCCGGCGCGACTTCGTAGTGATCGACGGAGCGCCCCAGGCGGCGGACTTGGCTGTGTCCGCGATCAAG
GCAGCCGACTTCGTGCTGATTCCGGTGCAGCCAAGCCCTTACGACATATGGGCCACCGCCGACCTGGTGG
AGCTGGTTAAGCAGCGCATTGAGGTCACGGATGGAAGGCTACAAGCGGCCTTTGTCGTGTCGCGGGCGAT
CAAAGGCACGCGCATCGGCGGTGAGGTTGCCGAGGCGCTGGCCGGGTACGAGCTGCCCATTCTTGAGTCC
CGTATCACGCAGCGCGTGAGCTACCCAGGCACTGCCGCCGCCGGCACAACCGTTCTTGAATCAGAACCCG
AGGGCGACGCTGCCCGCGAGGTCCAGGCGCTGGCCGCTGAAATTAAATCAAAACTCATTTGAGTTAATGA
GGTAAAGAGAAAATGAGCAAAAGCACAAACACGCTAAGTGCCGGCCGTCCGAGCGCACGCAGCAGCAAGG
CTGCAACGTTGGCCAGCCTGGCAGACACGCCAGCCATGAAGCGGGTCAACTTTCAGTTGCCGGCGGAGGA
TCACACCAAGCTGAAGATGTACGCGGTACGCCAAGGCAAGACCATTACCGAGCTGCTATCTGAATACATC
GCGCAGCTACCAGAGTAAATGAGCAAATGAATAAATGAGTAGATGAATTTTAGCGGCTAAAGGAGGCGGC
ATGGAAAATCAAGAACAACCAGGCACCGACGCCGTGGAATGCCCCATGTGTGGAGGAACGGGCGGTTGGC
CAGGCGTAAGCGGCTGGGTTGTCTGCCGGCCCTGCAATGGCACTGGAACCCCCAAGCCCGAGGAATCGGC
GTGAGCGGTCGCAAACCATCCGGCCCGGTACAAATCGGCGCGGCGCTGGGTGATGACCTGGTGGAGAAGT
TGAAGGCCGCGCAGGCCGCCCAGCGGCAACGCATCGAGGCAGAAGCACGCCCCGGTGAATCGTGGCAAGC
GGCCGCTGATCGAATCCGCAAAGAATCCCGGCAACCGCCGGCAGCCGGTGCGCCGTCGATTAGGAAGCCG
CCCAAGGGCGACGAGCAACCAGATTTTTTCGTTCCGATGCTCTATGACGTGGGCACCCGCGATAGTCGCA
GCATCATGGACGTGGCCGTTTTCCGTCTGTCGAAGCGTGACCGACGAGCTGGCGAGGTGATCCGCTACGA
GCTTCCAGACGGGCACGTAGAGGTTTCCGCAGGGCCGGCCGGCATGGCCAGTGTGTGGGATTACGACCTG
GTACTGATGGCGGTTTCCCATCTAACCGAATCCATGAACCGATACCGGGAAGGGAAGGGAGACAAGCCCG
GCCGCGTGTTCCGTCCACACGTTGCGGACGTACTCAAGTTCTGCCGGCGAGCCGATGGCGGAAAGCAGAA
AGACGACCTGGTAGAAACCTGCATTCGGTTAAACACCACGCACGTTGCCATGCAGCGTACGAAGAAGGCC
AAGAACGGCCGCCTGGTGACGGTATCCGAGGGTGAAGCCTTGATTAGCCGCTACAAGATCGTAAAGAGCG
AAACCGGGCGGCCGGAGTACATCGAGATCGAGCTAGTTGATTGGATGTACCGCGAGATCACAGAAGGCAA
GAACCCGGACGTGCTGACGGTTCACCCCGATTACTTTTTGATCGATCCCGGCATCGGCCGTTTTCTCTAC
CGCCTGGCACGCCGCGCCGCAGGCAAGGCAGAAGCCAGATGGTTGTTCAAGACGATCTACGAACGCAGTG
GCAGCGCCGGAGAGTTCAAGAAGTTCTGTTTCACCGTGCGCAAGCTGATCGGGTCAAATGACCTGCCGGA
GTACGATTTGAAGGAGGAGGCGGGGCAGGCTGGCCCGATCCTAGTCATGCGCTACCGCAACCTGATCGAG
GGCGAAGCATCCGCCGGTTCCTAATGTACGGAGCAGATGCTAGGGCAAATTGCCCTAGCAGGGGAAAAAG
GTCGAAAAGGTCTCTTTCCTGTGGATAGCACGTACATTGGGAACCCAAAGCCGTACATTGGGAACCGGAA
CCCGTACATTGGGAACCCAAAGCCGTACATTGGGAACCGGTCACACATGTAAGTGACTGATATAAAAGAG
AAAAAAGGCGATTTTTCCGCCTAAAACTCTTTAAAACTTATTAAAACTCTTAAAACCCGCCTGGCCTGTG
CATAACTGTCTGGCCAGCGCACAGCCGAAGAGCTGCAAAAAGCGCCTACCCTTCGGTCGCTGCGCTCCCT
ACGCCCCGCCGCTTCGCGTCGGCCTATCGCGGCCGCTGGCCGCTCAAAAATGGCTGGCCTACGGCCAGGC
AATCTACCAGGGCGCGGACAAGCCGCGCCGTCGCCACTCGACCGCCGGCGCTGAGGTCTGCCTCGTGAAG
AAGGTGTTGCTGACTCATACCAGGGCAATGGCAACAACGTTGCGCAAACTATTAACTGGCGAACTACTTA
CTCTAGCTTCCCGGCAACAATTAATAGACTGGATGGAGGCGGATAAAGTTGCAGGACCACTTCTGCGCTC
GGCCCTTCCGGCTGGCTGGTTTATTGCTGATAAATCTGGAGCCGGTGAGCGTGGGTCTCGCGGTATCATT
GCAGCACTGGGGCCAGATGGTAAGCCCTCCCGTATCGTAGTTATCTACACGACGGGGAGTCAGGCAACTA
TGGATGAACGAAATAGACAGATCGCTGAGATAGGTGCCTCACTGATTAAGCATTGGTAACTGTCAGACCA
AGTTTACTCATATATACTTTAGATTGATTTAAAACTTCATTTTTAATTTAAAAGGATCTAGGTGAAGATC
CTTTTTGATAATCTCATGACCAAAATCCCTTAACGTGAGTTTTCGTTCCACTGAGCGTCAGACCCCTTAA
TAAGATGATCTTCTTGAGATCGTTTTGGTCTGCGCGTAATCTCTTGCTCTGAAAACGAAAAAACCGCCTT
GCAGGGCGGTTTTTCGAAGGTTCTCTGAGCTACCAACTCTTTGAACCGAGGTAACTGGCTTGGAGGAGCG
CAGTCACCAAAACTTGTCCTTTCAGTTTAGCCTTAACCGGCGCATGACTTCAAGACTAACTCCTCTAAAT
CAATTACCAGTGGCTGCTGCCAGTGGTGCTTTTGCATGTCTTTCCGGGTTGGACTCAAGACGATAGTTAC
CGGATAAGGCGCAGCGGTCGGACTGAACGGGGGGTTCGTGCATACAGTCCAGCTTGGAGCGAACTGCCTA
CCCGGAACTGAGTGTCAGGCGTGGAATGAGACAAACGCGGCCATAACAGCGGAATGACACCGGTAAACCG
AAAGGCAGGAACAGGAGAGCGCACGAGGGAGCCGCCAGGGGGAAACGCCTGGTATCTTTATAGTCCTGTC
GGGTTTCGCCACCACTGATTTGAGCGTCAGATTTCGTGATGCTTGTCAGGGGGGCGGAGCCTATGGAAAA
ACGGCTTTGCCGCGGCCCTCTCACTTCCCTGTTAAGTATCTTCCTGGCATCTTCCAGGAAATCTCCGCCC
CGTTCGTAAGCCATTTCCGCTCGCCGCAGTCGAACGACCGAGCGTAGCGAGTCAGTGAGCGAGGAAGCGG
AATATATCCTGTATCACATATTCTGCTGACGCACCGGTGCAGCCTTTTTTCTCCTGCCACATGAAGCACT
TCACTGACACCCTCATCAGTGCCAACATAGTAAGCCAGTATACACTCCGCTAGCGCTGAGGTCTGCCTCG
TGAAGAAGGTGTTGCTGACTCATACCAGGCCTGAATCGCCCCATCATCCAGCCAGAAAGTGAGGGAGCCA
CGGTTGATGAGAGCTTTGTTGTAGGTGGACCAGTTGGTGATTTTGAACTTTTGCTTTGCCACGGAACGGT
CTGCGTTGTCGGGAAGATGCGTGATCTGATCCTTCAACTCAGCAAAAGTTCGATTTATTCAACAAAGCCA
CGTTGTGTCTCAAAATCTCTGATGTTACATTGCACAAGATAAAAATATATCATCATGAACAATAAAACTG
TCTGCTTACATAAACAGTAATACAAGGGGTGTTATGAGCCATATTCAACGGGAAACGTCTTGCTCGAGAT
CTATCGATGCATGCCATGGTACCCGGGAGCTCGAATTCGAAGCTTTTGCCATTCTCACCGGATTCAGTCG
TCACTCATGGTGATTTCTCACTTGATAACCTTATTTTTGACGAGGGGAAATTAATAGGTTGTATTGATGT
TGGACGAGTCGGAATCGCAGACCGATACCAGGATCTTGCCATCCTATGGAACTGCCTCGGTGAGTTTTCT
CCTTCATTACAGAAACGGCTTTTTCAAAAATATGGTATTGATAATCCTGATATGAATAAATTGCAGTTTC
ATTTGATGCTCGATGAGTTTTTCTAATCAGAATTGGTTAATTGGTTGTAACACTGGCAGAGCATTACGCT
GACTTGACGGGACGGCGGCTTTGTTGAATAAATCGAACTTTTGCTGAGTTGAAGGATCAGATCACGCATC
TTCCCGACAACGCAGACCGTTCCGTGGCAAAGCAAAAGTTCAAAATCACCAACTGGTCCACCTACAACAA
AGCTCTCATCAACCGTGGCTCCCTCACTTTCTGGCTGGATGATGGGGCGATTCAGGCCTGGTATGAGTCA
GCAACACCTTCTTCACGAGGCAGACCTCAGCGCCAGAAGGCCGCCAGAGAGGCCGAGCGCGGCCGTGAGG
CTTGGACGCTAGGGCAGGGCATGAAAAAGCCCGTAGCGGGCTGCTACGGGCGTCTGACGCGGTGGAAAGG
GGGAGGGGATGTTGTCTACATCTGAATCATGCGCGGATGACACGAACTCACGACGGCGATCACAGACATT
AACCCACAGTACAGACACTGCGACAACGTGGCAATTCGTCGCAATACCGTCTCACTGAACTGGCCGATAA
TTGCAGACGAACGGGTGAAACAAAACGGTTGACAACATGAAGTAAACACGGTACGATGTACCACATGAAA
CGACAGTGAGTCAATACAGAAACAGAGGAGATATTACATATGGATAGCACTGAGAACGTCATCAAGCCCT
TCATGCGCTTCAAGGTGCACATGGAGGGCTCCGTGAACGGCCACGAGTTCGAGATCGAGGGCGTGGGCGA
GGGCAAGCCCTACGAGGGCACCCAGACCGCCAAGCTGCAAGTGACCAAGGGCGGCCCCCTGCCCTTCGCC
TGGGACATCCTGTCCCCCCAGTTCTTCTACGGCTCCAAGGCGTACATCAAGCACCCCGCCGACATCCCCG
ACTACCTCAAGCAGTCCTTCCCCGAGGGCTTCAAGTGGGAGCGCGTGATGAACTTCGAGGACGGCGGCGT
GGTGACCGTGACCCAGGACTCCTCCCTGCAGGACGGCACCCTCATCTACCACGTGAAGTTCATCGGCGTG
AACTTCCCCTCCGACGGCCCCGTAATGCAGAAGAAGACTCTGGGCTGGGAGCCCTCCACTGAGCGCAACT
ACCCCCGCGACGGCGTGCTGAAGGGCGAGAACCACATGGCGCTGAAGCTGAAGGGCGGCGGCCACTACCT
GTGTGAGTTCAAGTCCATCTACATGGCCAAGAAGCCCGTGAAGCTGCCCGGCTACCACTACGTGGACTAC
AAGCTCGACATCACCTCCCACAACGAGGACTACACCGTGGTGGAGCAGTACGAGCGCGCCGAGGCCCGCC
ACCACCTGTTCCAGACTCACGGTATGGACGAATTGTACAAGCACGACGAATTGTAAATCCGTAATCGTTA
ATCCGCAAATAACGTAAAAACCCGCTTCGGCGGGTTTTTTTATGGGGGGAGTTTAGGGAAAGAGCATTTG
TCAGCTGGATCAGCAGATGGGAACCGGATACTCCTCAGCCTCCAGAGTAGCCAATGAGACGCCGAGCGGC
CGCTTATTTGCCGACTACCTTGGTGATCTCGCCTTTCACGTAGTGGACAAATTCTTCCAACTGATCTGCG
CGCGAGGCCAAGCGATCTTCTTCTTGTCCAAGATAAGCCTGTCTAGCTTCAAGTATGACGGGCTGATACT
GGGCCGGCAGGCGCTCCATTGCCCAGTCGGCAGCGACATCCTTCGGCGCGATTTTGCCGGTTACTGCGCT
GTACCAAATGCGGGACAACGTAAGCACTACATTTCGCTCATCGCCAGCCCAGTCGGGCGGCGAGTTCCAT
AGCGTTAAGGTTTCATTTAGCGCCTCAAATAGATCCTGTTCAGGAACCGGATCAAAGAGTTCCTCCGCCG
CTGGACCTACCAAGGCAACGCTATGTTCTCTTGCTTTTGTCAGCAAGATAGCCAGATCAATGTCGATCGT
GGCTGGCTCGAAGATACCCGCAAGAATGTCATTGCGCTGCCATTCTCCAAATTGCAGTTCGCGCTTAGCT
GGATAACGCCACGGAATGATGTCGTCGTGCACAACAATGGTGACTTCTACAGCGCGGAGAATCTCGCTCT
CTCCAGGGGAAGCCGAAGTTTCCAAAAGGTCGTTGATCAAAGCTCGCCGCGTTGTTTCATCAAGCCTTAC
GGTCACCGTAACCAGCAAATCAATATCACTGTGTGGCTTCAGGCCGCCATCCACTGCGGAGCCGTACAAA
TGTACGGCCAGCAACGTCGGTTCGAGATGGCGCTCGATGACGCCAACTACCTCTGATAGTTGAGTCGATA
CTTCGGCGATCACCGCTTCCCTCATAATGTTTAACTTTGTTTTAGGGCGACTGCCCTGCTGCGTAACATC
GTTGCTGCTCCATAACATCAAACATCGACCCACGGCGTAACGCGCTTGCTGCTTGGATGCCCGAGGCATA
GACTGTACCCCAAAAAAACAGTCATAACAAGCCATGAAAACCGCCACTGCGCCGTTACCACCGCTGCGTT
CGGTCAAGGTTCTGGACCAGTTGCGTGAGCGCATACGCTACTTGCATTACAGCTTACGAACCGAACAGGC
TTATGTCCACTGGGTTCGTGCCTTCATCCGTTTCCACGGTGTGCGTCACCCGGCAACCTTGGGTAGCAGC
GAAGTCGAGGCATTTCTGTCCTGGCTGGTCATGACCAAAATCCCTTAACGTGTTCCTGGCGTTTTCTTGT
C
Features (pLannotate 1.2.2; 15 found; start..end, strand, type, name):
     82..483     +  CDS            Y4CG_SINFN (fragment): Protein inferred from homology: Swiss-Prot protein existence level 3. From Sinorhizobium fredii (strain NBRC 101917 / NGR234).
   1043..1672    +  CDS            pVS1 StaA: stability protein from the Pseudomonas plasmid pVS1 (Heeb et al., 2000)
   2101..3174    +  CDS            pVS1 RepA: replication protein from the Pseudomonas plasmid pVS1 (Heeb et al., 2000)
   3240..3434    +  rep_origin     pVS1 oriV: origin of replication for the Pseudomonas plasmid pVS1 (Heeb et al., 2000)
   3665..3978    +  CDS            bla(M) (fragment): β-lactamase lacking the signal sequence; bla(M); allows cytosolic expression of β-lactamase
   4144..4689    +  rep_origin     p15A ori: Plasmids containing the medium-copy-number p15A origin of replication can be propagated in E. coli cells that contain a second plasmid with the ColE1 origin.
   4777..4832    +  rep_origin     RSF ori (fragment): Plasmids containing the RSF 1030 origin of replication can be propagated in E. coli cells that contain additional plasmids with compatible origins.
   4931..4957    -  misc_feature   bom (fragment): basis of mobility region from pBR322
   5284..5318    +  CDS            KanR (fragment): aminoglycoside phosphotransferase; aph(3')-Ia; confers resistance to kanamycin in bacteria or G418 (Geneticin®) in eukaryotes
   5360..5626    +  CDS            KanR (fragment): aminoglycoside phosphotransferase; aph(3')-Ia; confers resistance to kanamycin
   5767..5913    +  CDS            TRA2_ECOLX (fragment): Protein predicted: Swiss-Prot protein existence level 4. Required for transposition of transposon Tn903. From Escherichia coli.
   6270..6944    +  CDS            E2-Crimson: E2-Crimson is a basic (constitutively fluorescent) far red fluorescent protein published in 2009, derived from Discosoma sp.. It is reported to be a rapidly-maturing tetramer with low acid sensitivity.
   7147..7935    -  CDS            aadA: S3AD_ECOLX - Experimental evidence at protein level: Swiss-Prot protein existence level 1. Mediates bacterial resistance to the antibiotics streptomycin and spectinomycin. From Escherichia coli.
   7942..7998    -  CDS            GmR (fragment): gentamycin acetyltransferase; aacC1; confers resistance to gentamycin
   8174..8197    -  promoter       Pc promoter (fragment): intI1 (promoter lies within the coding sequence); class 1 integron promoter
