[The description below was written by a language model from this plasmid's Addgene catalogue record and pLannotate feature annotations shown in this document.]
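Description:
pAC10 is a broad-host-range bacterial vector of about 8.3 kb, built on the pBTK570 backbone by Gibson assembly and classed as a synthetic biology plasmid. It is intended for use in honey bee gut symbionts. The recorded insert is the pVS1 replicon, and the feature table shows its expected components from the Pseudomonas plasmid pVS1: the StaA stability protein, the RepA replication protein and the oriV origin. These support replication and stable maintenance in a range of Gram-negative hosts beyond E. coli. The annotation also detects a p15A origin, which would serve for propagation in E. coli cloning strains. The catalogue entry nevertheless lists the plasmid as high copy.

Selection relies on aadA, an aminoglycoside adenylyltransferase that confers spectinomycin and streptomycin resistance. It lies on the reverse strand downstream of a fragment of the class 1 integron Pc promoter, which plausibly drives it. The reporter is E2-Crimson, a rapidly maturing far-red fluorescent protein derived from Discosoma, which the record describes as constitutively expressed. No promoter for it is annotated, so its identity is not stated.

Several other hits are only partial. These include fragments of beta-lactamase, kanamycin and gentamicin resistance genes, an RSF origin, the pBR322 bom region, a Tn903 transposition protein and a Sinorhizobium homologue. They look like remnants of earlier cloning steps rather than functional parts, and no resistance other than spectinomycin is listed.

The plasmid provides a fluorescently marked, spectinomycin-selectable pVS1 vector for engineering bee gut bacteria. The associated work concerns an engineered symbiont used for noninvasive biosensing of the honey bee gut environment.
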