Addgene plasmid #197404: pAC10
Purpose: Honey bee gut symbiont broad-host range vector with constitutive E2-crimson, specR and pVS1 replicon
Depositing lab: Yolanda Schaerli. Depositing organization: Universite de Lausanne (UNIL). Publication: An engineered bacterial symbiont allows noninvasive biosensing of the honey bee gut environment. Chhun A, Moriano-Gutierrez S, Zoppi F, Cabirol A, Engel P, Schaerli Y. PLoS Biol. 2024 Mar 5;22(3):e3002523. doi: 10.1371/journal.pbio.3002523. eCollection 2024 Mar. PubMed 38442124.
Backbone
  Vector backbone: pBTK570
  Vector type: Synthetic Biology
Growth in bacteria
  Bacterial resistance: Spectinomycin, 50 μg/mL
  Growth temperature: 37°C
  Growth strain: DH5alpha
  Copy number: High Copy
Gene/Insert
  Gene/Insert name: pVS1 replicon
  Species: unknown
  Cloning method: Gibson Cloning
Terms and licenses: Academic/Nonprofit Terms; Industry Terms: Not Available to Industry
How to cite: pAC10 was a gift from Yolanda Schaerli (Addgene plasmid # 197404 ; http://n2t.net/addgene:197404 ; RRID:Addgene_197404)
